>Addgene plasmid #186860 | pTRE3G-human cGAS:166-522aa-HA | addgene full sequence | sequence record 366064 | Addgene NGS Result
TTCATAGCCCATATATGGAGTTCCGCGTTACATAACTTACGGTAAATGGCCCGCCTGGCTGACCGCCCAA
CGACCCCCGCCCATTGACGTCAATAATGACGTATGTTCCCATAGTAACGCCAATAGGGACTTTCCATTGA
CGTCAATGGGTGGAGTATTTACGGTAAACTGCCCACTTGGCAGTACATCAAGTGTATCATATGCCAAGTA
CGCCCCCTATTGACGTCAATGACGGTAAATGGCCCGCCTGGCATTATGCCCAGTACATGACCTTATGGGA
CTTTCCTACTTGGCAGTACATCTACGTATTAGTCATCGCTATTACCATGGTGATGCGGTTTTGGCAGTAC
ATCAATGGGCGTGGATAGCGGTTTGACTCACGGGGATTTCCAAGTCTCCACCCCATTGACGTCAATGGGA
GTTTGTTTTGGCACCAAAATCAACGGGACTTTCCAAAATGTCGTAACAACTCCGCCCCATTGACGCAAAT
GGGCGGTAGGCGTGTACGGTGGGAGGTCTATATAAGCAGAGCTCAATAAAAGAGCCCACAACCCCTCACT
CGGCGCGCCAGTCTTCCGATAGACTGCGTCGCCCGGGTACCCGTATTCCCAATAAAGCCTCTTGCTGTTT
GCATCCGAATCGTGGTCTCGCTGTTCCTTGGGAGGGTCTCCTCTGAGTGATTGACTACCCACGACGGGGG
TCTTTCATTTGGGGGCTCGTCCGGGATTTGGAGACCCCTGCCCAGGGACCACCGACCCACCACCGGGAGG
TAAGCTGGCCAGCAACTTATCTGTGTCTGTCCGATTGTCTAGTGTCTATGTTTGATGTTATGCGCCTGCG
TCTGTACTAGTTAGCTAACTAGCTCTGTATCTGGCGGACCCGTGGTGGAACTGACGAGTTCTGAACACCC
GGCCGCAACCCTGGGAGACGTCCCAGGGACTTTGGGGGCCGTTTTTGTGGCCCGACCTGAGGAAGGGAGT
CGATGTGGAATCCGACCCCGTCAGGATATGTGGTTCTGGTAGGAGACGAGAACCTAAAACAGTTCCCGCC
TCCGTCTGAATTTTTGCTTTCGGTTTGGAACCGAAGCCGCGCGTCTTGTCTGCTGCAGCGCTGCAGCATC
GTTCTGTGTTGTCTCTGTCTGACTGTGTTTCTGTATTTGTCTGAAAATTAGGGCCAGACTGTTACCACTC
CCTTAAGTTTGACCTTAGGTCACTGGAAAGATGTCGAGCGGATCGCTCACAACCAGTCGGTAGATGTCAA
GAAGAGACGTTGGGTTACCTTCTGCTCTGCAGAATGGCCAACCTTTAACGTCGGATGGCCGCGAGACGGC
ACCTTTAACCGAGACCTCATCACCCAGGTTAAGATCAAGGTCTTTTCACCTGGCCCGCATGGACACCCAG
ACCAGGTCCCCTACATCGTGACCTGGGAAGCCTTGGCTTTTGACCCCCCTCCCTGGGTCAAGCCCTTTGT
ACACCCTAAGCCTCCGCCTCCTCTTCCTCCATCCGCCCCGTCTCTCCCCCTTGAACCTCCTCGTTCGACC
CCGCCTCGATCCTCCCTTTATCCAGCCCTCACTCCTTCTCTAGGCGCCGGAATTGAAGATCTCGATGAGG
CCCTTTCGTCTTCACTCGAGTTTACTCCCTATCAGTGATAGAGAACGTATGAAGAGTTTACTCCCTATCA
GTGATAGAGAACGTATGCAGACTTTACTCCCTATCAGTGATAGAGAACGTATAAGGAGTTTACTCCCTAT
CAGTGATAGAGAACGTATGACCAGTTTACTCCCTATCAGTGATAGAGAACGTATCTACAGTTTACTCCCT
ATCAGTGATAGAGAACGTATATCCAGTTTACTCCCTATCAGTGATAGAGAACGTATGTCGAGGTAGGCGT
GTACGGTGGGCGCCTATAAAAGCAGAGCTCGTTTAGTGAACCGTCAGATCGCCTGGAGCAATTCCACAAC
ACTTTTGTCTTATACTTGGATCCGCCACCATGCGGGCGGTTTTGGAGAAGTTGAAGCTCAGCCGCGATGA
TATCTCCACGGCGGCGGGGATGGTGAAAGGGGTTGTGGACCACCTGCTGCTCAGACTGAAGTGCGACTCC
GCGTTCAGAGGCGTCGGGCTGCTGAACACCGGGAGCTACTATGAGCACGTGAAGATTTCTGCACCTAATG
AATTTGATGTAATGTTTAAACTGGAAGTCCCCAGAATTCAACTAGAAGAATATTCCAACACTCGTGCATA
TTACTTTGTGAAATTTAAAAGAAATCCGAAAGAAAATCCTCTGAGTCAGTTTTTAGAAGGTGAAATATTA
TCAGCTTCTAAGATGCTGTCAAAGTTTAGGAAAATCATTAAGGAAGAAATTAACGACATTAAAGATACAG
ATGTCATCATGAAGAGGAAAAGAGGAGGGAGCCCTGCTGTAACACTTCTTATTAGTGAAAAAATATCTGT
GGATATAACCCTGGCTTTGGAATCAAAAAGTAGCTGGCCTGCTAGCACCCAAGAAGGCCTGCGCATTCAA
AACTGGCTTTCAGCAAAAGTTAGGAAGCAACTACGACTAAAGCCATTTTACCTTGTACCCAAGCATGCAA
AGGAAGGAAATGGTTTCCAAGAAGAAACATGGCGGCTATCCTTCTCTCACATCGAAAAGGAAATTTTGAA
CAATCATGGAAAATCTAAAACGTGCTGTGAAAACAAAGAAGAGAAATGTTGCAGGAAAGATTGTTTAAAA
CTAATGAAATACCTTTTAGAACAGCTGAAAGAAAGGTTTAAAGACAAAAAACATCTGGATAAATTCTCTT
CTTATCATGTGAAAACTGCCTTCTTTCACGTATGTACCCAGAACCCTCAAGACAGTCAGTGGGACCGCAA
AGACCTGGGCCTCTGCTTTGATAACTGCGTGACATACTTTCTTCAGTGCCTCAGGACAGAAAAACTTGAG
AATTATTTTATTCCTGAATTCAATCTATTCTCTAGCAACTTAATTGACAAAAGAAGTAAAGAATTTCTGA
CAAAGCAAATTGAATATGAAAGAAACAATGAGTTTCCAGTTTTTGATGAATTTTACCCATACGATGTTCC
AGATTACGCTTGAGCGGCCGCGCCGGCGGGCCCGAATTCTACCGGGTAGGGGAGGCGCTTTTCCCAAGGC
AGTCTGGAGCATGCGCTTTAGCAGCCCCGCTGGGCACTTGGCGCTACACAAGTGGCCTCTGGCCTCGCAC
ACATTCCACATCCACCGGTAGGCGCCAACCGGCTCCGTTCTTTGGTGGCCCCTTCGCGCCACCTTCTACT
CCTCCCCTAGTCAGGAAGTTCCCCCCCGCCCCGCAGCTCGCGTCGTGCAGGACGTGACAAATGGAAGTAG
CACGTCTCACTAGTCTCGTGCAGATGGACAGCACCGCTGAGCAATGGAAGCGGGTAGGCCTTTGGGGCAG
CGGCCAATAGCAGCTTTGCTCCTTCGCTTTCTGGGCTCAGAGGCTGGGAAGGGGTGGGTCCGGGGGCGGG
CTCAGGGGCGGGGCGGGCGCCCGAAGGTCCTCCGGAGGCCCGGCATTCTGCACGCTTCAAAAGCGCACGT
CTGCCGCGCTGTTCTCCTCTTCCTCATCTCCGGGCCTTTCGACCTGCAGCCCAAGCTTACCATGACCGAG
TACAAGCCCACGGTGCGCCTCGCCACCCGCGACGACGTCCCCAGGGCCGTACGCACCCTCGCCGCCGCGT
TCGCCGACTACCCCGCCACGCGCCACACCGTCGATCCGGACCGCCACATCGAGCGGGTCACCGAGCTGCA
AGAACTCTTCCTCACGCGCGTCGGGCTCGACATCGGCAAGGTGTGGGTCGCGGACGACGGCGCCGCGGTG
GCGGTCTGGACCACGCCGGAGAGCGTCGAAGCGGGGGCGGTGTTCGCCGAGATCGGCCCGCGCATGGCCG
AGTTGAGCGGTTCCCGGCTGGCCGCGCAGCAACAGATGGAAGGCCTCCTGGCGCCGCACCGGCCCAAGGA
GCCCGCGTGGTTCCTGGCCACCGTCGGCGTCTCGCCCGACCACCAGGGCAAGGGTCTGGGCAGCGCCGTC
GTGCTCCCCGGAGTGGAGGCGGCCGAGCGCGCCGGGGTGCCCGCCTTCCTGGAGACCTCCGCGCCCCGCA
ACCTCCCCTTCTACGAGCGGCTCGGCTTCACCGTCACCGCCGACGTCGAGGTGCCCGAAGGACCGCGCAC
CTGGTGCATGACCCGCAAGCCCGGTGCCTGACGCCCGCCCCACGACCCGCAGCGCCCGACCGAAAGGAGC
GCACGACCCCATGCATCGGCGTCTCGAGATATCAGTGGTCCAGGCTCTAGTTTTGACTCAACAATATCAC
CAGCTGAAGCCTATAGAGTACGAGCCATAGATAAAATAAAAGATTTTATTTAGTCTCCAGAAAAAGGGGG
GAATGAAAGACCCCACCTGTAGGTTTGGCAAGCTAGCTTAAGTAACGCCATTTTGCAAGGCATGGAAAAA
TACATAACTGAGAATAGAGAAGTTCAGATCAAGGTCAGGAACAGATGGAACAGGGTCGACCCTAGAGAAC
CATCAGATGTTTCCAGGGTGCCCCAAGGACCTGAAATGACCCTGTGCCTTATTTGAACTAACCAATCAGT
TCGCTTCTCGCTTCTGTTCGCGCGCTTCTGCTCCCCGAGCTCAATAAAAGAGCCCACAACCCCTCACTCG
GGGCGCCAGTCCTCCGATTGACTGAGTCGCCCGGGTACCCGTGTATCCAATAAACCCTCTTGCAGTTGCA
TCCGACTTGTGGTCTCGCTGTTCCTTGGGAGGGTCTCCTCTGAGTGATTGACTACCCGTCAGCGGGGGTC
TTTCATTTGGGGGCTCGTCCGGGATCGGGAGACCCCTGCCCAGGGACCACCGACCCACCACCGGGAGGTA
AGCTGGCTGCCTCGCGCGTTTCGGTGATGACGGTGAAAACCTCTGACACATGCAGCTCCCGGAGACGGTC
ACAGCTTGTCTGTAAGCGGATGCCGGGAGCAGACAAGCCCGTCAGGGCGCGTCAGCGGGTGTTGGCGGGT
GTCGGGGCGCAGCCATGACCCAGTCACGTAGCGATAGCGGAGTGTAGATCCGGCTGTGGAATGTGTGTCA
GTTAGGGTGTGGAAAGTCCCCAGGCTCCCCAGCAGGCAGAAGTATGCAAAGCATGCATCTCAATTAGTCA
GCAACCAGGTGTGGAAAGTCCCCAGGCTCCCCAGCAGGCAGAAGTATGCAAAGCATGCATCTCAATTAGT
CAGCAACCATAGTCCCGCCCCTAACTCCGCCCATCCCGCCCCTAACTCCGCCCAGTTCCGCCCATTCTCC
GCCCCATGGCTGACTAATTTTTTTTATTTATGCAGAGGCCGAGGCCGCCTCGGCCTCTGAGCTATTCCAG
AAGTAGTGAGGAGGCTTTTTTGGAGGCCTAGGCTTTTGCAAAAAGCTTACTGGCTTAACTATGCGGCATC
AGAGCAGATTGTACTGAGAGTGCACCATATGCGGTGTGAAATACCGCACAGATGCGTAAGGAGAAAATAC
CGCATCAGGCGCTCTTCCGCTTCCTCGCTCACTGACTCGCTGCGCTCGGTCGTTCGGCTGCGGCGAGCGG
TATCAGCTCACTCAAAGGCGGTAATACGGTTATCCACAGAATCAGGGGATAACGCAGGAAAGAACATGTG
AGCAAAAGGCCAGCAAAAGGCCAGGAACCGTAAAAAGGCCGCGTTGCTGGCGTTTTTCCATAGGCTCCGC
CCCCCTGACGAGCATCACAAAAATCGACGCTCAAGTCAGAGGTGGCGAAACCCGACAGGACTATAAAGAT
ACCAGGCGTTTCCCCCTGGAAGCTCCCTCGTGCGCTCTCCTGTTCCGACCCTGCCGCTTACCGGATACCT
GTCCGCCTTTCTCCCTTCGGGAAGCGTGGCGCTTTCTCATAGCTCACGCTGTAGGTATCTCAGTTCGGTG
TAGGTCGTTCGCTCCAAGCTGGGCTGTGTGCACGAACCCCCCGTTCAGCCCGACCGCTGCGCCTTATCCG
GTAACTATCGTCTTGAGTCCAACCCGGTAAGACACGACTTATCGCCACTGGCAGCAGCCACTGGTAACAG
GATTAGCAGAGCGAGGTATGTAGGCGGTGCTACAGAGTTCTTGAAGTGGTGGCCTAACTACGGCTACACT
AGAAGGACAGTATTTGGTATCTGCGCTCTGCTGAAGCCAGTTACCTTCGGAAAAAGAGTTGGTAGCTCTT
GATCCGGCAAACAAACCACCGCTGGTAGCGGTGGTTTTTTTGTTTGCAAGCAGCAGATTACGCGCAGAAA
AAAAGGATCTCAAGAAGATCCTTTGATCTTTTCTACGGGGTCTGACGCTCAGTGGAACGAAAACTCACGT
TAAGGGATTTTGGTCATGAGATTATCAAAAAGGATCTTCACCTAGATCCTTTTAAATTAAAAATGAAGTT
TTAAATCAATCTAAAGTATATATGAGTAAACTTGGTCTGACAGTTACCAATGCTTAATCAGTGAGGCACC
TATCTCAGCGATCTGTCTATTTCGTTCATCCATAGTTGCCTGACTCCCCGTCGTGTAGATAACTACGATA
CGGGAGGGCTTACCATCTGGCCCCAGTGCTGCAATGATACCGCGAGACCCACGCTCACCGGCTCCAGATT
TATCAGCAATAAACCAGCCAGCCGGAAGGGCCGAGCGCAGAAGTGGTCCTGCAACTTTATCCGCCTCCAT
CCAGTCTATTAATTGTTGCCGGGAAGCTAGAGTAAGTAGTTCGCCAGTTAATAGTTTGCGCAACGTTGTT
GCCATTGCTGCAGGCATCGTGGTGTCACGCTCGTCGTTTGGTATGGCTTCATTCAGCTCCGGTTCCCAAC
GATCAAGGCGAGTTACATGATCCCCCATGTTGTGCAAAAAAGCGGTTAGCTCCTTCGGTCCTCCGATCGT
TGTCAGAAGTAAGTTGGCCGCAGTGTTATCACTCATGGTTATGGCAGCACTGCATAATTCTCTTACTGTC
ATGCCATCCGTAAGATGCTTTTCTGTGACTGGTGAGTACTCAACCAAGTCATTCTGAGAATAGTGTATGC
GGCGACCGAGTTGCTCTTGCCCGGCGTCAACACGGGATAATACCGCGCCACATAGCAGAACTTTAAAAGT
GCTCATCATTGGAAAACGTTCTTCGGGGCGAAAACTCTCAAGGATCTTACCGCTGTTGAGATCCAGTTCG
ATGTAACCCACTCGTGCACCCAACTGATCTTCAGCATCTTTTACTTTCACCAGCGTTTCTGGGTGAGCAA
AAACAGGAAGGCAAAATGCCGCAAAAAAGGGAATAAGGGCGACACGGAAATGTTGAATACTCATACTCTT
CCTTTTTCAATATTATTGAAGCATTTATCAGGGTTATTGTCTCATGAGCGGATACATATTTGAATGTATT
TAGAAAAATAAACAAATAGGGGTTCCGCGCACATTTCCCCGAAAAGTGCCACCTGACGTCTAAGAAACCA
TTATTATCATGACATTAACCTATAAAAATAGGCGTATCACGAGGCCCTTTCGTCTTCAAGAATTAGCTTG
GCCATTGCATACGTTGTATCCATATCATAATATGTACATTTATATTGGCTCATGTCCAACATTACCGCCA
TGTTGACATTGATTATTGACTAGTTATTAATAGTAATCAATTACGGGGTCATTAG
Features (pLannotate 1.2.2; 19 found; start..end, strand, type, name):
    330..533     +  promoter       CMV promoter: human cytomegalovirus (CMV) immediate early promoter
    534..709     +  LTR            5' LTR (truncated): truncated long terminal repeat from Moloney murine sarcoma virus
    831..1105    +  misc_feature   MESV Ψ (fragment): packaging signal of murine embryonic stem cell virus
   1172..1588    +  CDS            gag (truncated): truncated Moloney murine leukemia virus (MMLV) gag gene lacking the start codon
   1628..1977    +  promoter       TRE3GV promoter: 3rd-generation Tet-responsive promoter that can be activated by binding of Tet-On® 3G, optimized for retroviral and lentiviral vectors
   1978..3063    +  CDS            CGAS (fragment): CGAS_HUMAN - Also known as C6orf150 From Homo sapiens (Human).
   3064..3091    +  CDS            3xHA (fragment): three tandem HA epitope tags
   3124..3611    +  promoter       PGK promoter: mouse phosphoglycerate kinase 1 promoter
   3632..4231    +  CDS            PuroR: puromycin N-acetyltransferase; pac from Streptomyces alboniger; confers resistance to puromycin
   4298..4370    +  CDS            env (fragment): murine leukemia virus gPr80 envelope polyprotein precursor; env; proteolytically cleaved into gp70SU and p15TM subunits
   4412..4837    +  LTR            3' LTR (ΔU3): self-inactivating 3' long terminal repeat (LTR) from Moloney murine leukemia virus
   4906..4946    +  CDS            rop (fragment): Rop protein, which maintains plasmids at low copy number; rop
   5048..5086    +  misc_feature   bom (fragment): basis of mobility region from pBR322
   5103..5432    +  promoter       SV40 promoter: SV40 enhancer and early promoter
   5438..5539    +  misc_feature   bom (fragment): basis of mobility region from pBR322
   5725..6313    -  rep_origin     ori: high-copy-number ColE1/pMB1/pBR322/pUC origin of replication
   6484..7344    -  CDS            AmpR: β-lactamase; bla; confers resistance to ampicillin, carbenicillin, and related antibiotics
   7345..7449    -  promoter       AmpR promoter: bla
   7635..329     +  enhancer       CMV enhancer (across the origin): human cytomegalovirus immediate early enhancer
