[The description below was written by a language model from this plasmid's Addgene catalogue record and pLannotate feature annotations shown in this document.]
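Description:
pTRE3G-human cGAS:166-522aa-HA is a self-inactivating gammaretroviral transfer plasmid built on the pRetroX-TRE3G backbone for doxycycline-inducible expression of an N-terminally truncated human cGAS in mammalian cells. In bacteria it is maintained through a high-copy ColE1/pUC-type origin and selected with ampicillin via the β-lactamase gene. The sequenced record is about 7.7 kb, consistent with the stated backbone plus an insert of roughly 1.1 kb.

The viral genome is transcribed in packaging cells from a hybrid 5′ end in which the CMV enhancer and promoter are joined to a truncated LTR, followed by the Ψ packaging signal and a truncated, start-codon-less gag segment that supports encapsidation. Downstream, the TRE3GV promoter, a third-generation Tet-responsive promoter adapted for viral vectors, drives the insert: human cGAS residues 166–522 preceded by a Kozak sequence and fused at the C terminus to an HA epitope (annotated as a fragment of a 3xHA element, consistent with a single tag). This promoter is active only when a Tet-On 3G transactivator is present with doxycycline. The plasmid does not encode the transactivator, so it must be supplied separately. A mouse PGK promoter then drives puromycin N-acetyltransferase for selection of transduced cells, and the cassette ends in a ΔU3 3′ LTR, which inactivates LTR promoter activity after integration so that it does not interfere with the inducible promoter.

The construct is intended for retroviral transduction and regulated expression of the cGAS ΔN mutant, and comes from work comparing self-DNA detection by mammalian cGAS proteins. The catalogue's Entrez Gene link to Adamts1 appears to be an error, since the annotated coding sequence matches human CGAS.
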