Addgene plasmid #186860: pTRE3G-human cGAS:166-522aa-HA
Purpose: Doxycycline-dependent expression of human cGAS gene in mammalian cells by retroviral transduction
Depositing lab: Jonathan Kagan. Depositing organization: Boston Children's Hospital. Publication: Species-specific self-DNA detection mechanisms by mammalian cyclic GMP-AMP synthases. Mosallanejad K, Kennedy SN, Bahleda KM, Slavik KM, Zhou W, Govande AA, Hancks DC, Kranzusch PJ, Kagan JC. Sci Immunol. 2023 Jan 20;8(79):eabp9765. doi: 10.1126/sciimmunol.abp9765. Epub 2023 Jan 20. PubMed 36662885.
Backbone
  Vector backbone: pRetroX-TRE3G Vector
  Backbone manufacturer: Takara Bio
  Backbone size w/o insert (bp): 6600
  Vector type: Retroviral
  Selectable markers: Puromycin
Growth in bacteria
  Bacterial resistance: Ampicillin, 100 μg/mL
  Growth temperature: 37°C
  Growth strain: NEB Stable
  Copy number: High Copy
Gene/Insert
  Gene/Insert name: Human cGAS truncation mutant (166-522 a.a.) with C-terminal HA tag (alt names: cGAS; cGASdeltaN)
  Species: H. sapiens (human), Synthetic
  Insert size (bp): 1110
  Mutation: N-terminal truncation
  Entrez Gene: Adamts1 (a.k.a. ADAM-TS1, ADAMTS, ADAMTS-1, C3-C5, METH-1, METH1)
  Promoter: TRE3G
  Tag / fusion protein: HA (C terminal on insert)
  Cloning method: Ligation Independent Cloning
  Sequencing primers: 5′ pCEP_Fw (agagctcgtttagtgaaccg); 3′ MSCV_Rv (cagcggggctgctaaagcgcatgc)
Terms and licenses: Academic/Nonprofit Terms; Industry Terms: Not Available to Industry
Depositor comments: Contains Kozak sequence (gccacc) before start codon. Please visit https://www.biorxiv.org/content/10.1101/2022.03.09.483681v2 for bioRxiv preprint.
How to cite: pTRE3G-human cGAS:166-522aa-HA was a gift from Jonathan Kagan (Addgene plasmid # 186860 ; http://n2t.net/addgene:186860 ; RRID:Addgene_186860)
